>Addgene plasmid #105564 | LEP-shTAF4.3818 | depositor full sequence | sequence record 204153 | LEP-shTAF4.3818 sequence 7979 bps
TGAAAGACCCCACCTGTAGGTTTGGCAAGCTAGCTTAAGTAACGCCATTTTGCAAGGCATGGAAAATACA
TAACTGAGAATAGAGAAGTTCAGATCAAGGTTAGGAACAGAGAGACAGCAGAATATGGGCCAAACAGGAT
ATCTGTGGTAAGCAGTTCCTGCCCCGGCTCAGGGCCAAGAACAGATGGTCCCCAGATGCGGTCCCGCCCT
CAGCAGTTTCTAGAGAACCATCAGATGTTTCCAGGGTGCCCCAAGGACCTGAAATGACCCTGTGCCTTAT
TTGAACTAACCAATCAGTTCGCTTCTCGCTTCTGTTCGCGCGCTTCTGCTCCCCGAGCTCAATAAAAGAG
CCCACAACCCCTCACTCGGCGCGCCAGTCCTCCGATAGACTGCGTCGCCCGGGTACCCGTATTCCCAATA
AAGCCTCTTGCTGTTTGCATCCGAATCGTGGACTCGCTGATCCTTGGGAGGGTCTCCTCAGATTGATTGA
CTGCCCACCTCGGGGGTCTTTCATTTGGAGGTTCCACCGAGATTTGGAGACCCCTGCCCAGGGACCACCG
ACCCCCCCGCCGGGAGGTAAGCTGGCCAGCGGTCGTTTCGTGTCTGTCTCTGTCTTTGTGCGTGTTTGTG
CCGGCATCTAATGTTTGCGCCTGCGTCTGTACTAGTTAGCTAACTAGCTCTGTATCTGGCGGACCCGTGG
TGGAACTGACGAGTTCTGAACACCCGGCCGCAACCCTGGGAGACGTCCCAGGGACTTTGGGGGCCGTTTT
TGTGGCCCGACCTGAGGAAGGGAGTCGATGTGGAATCCGACCCCGTCAGGATATGTGGTTCTGGTAGGAG
ACGAGAACCTAAAACAGTTCCCGCCTCCGTCTGAATTTTTGCTTTCGGTTTGGAACCGAAGCCGCGCGTC
TTGTCTGCTGCAGCGCTGCAGCATCGTTCTGTGTTGTCTCTGTCTGACTGTGTTTCTGTATTTGTCTGAA
AATTAGGGCCAGACTGTTACCACTCCCTTAAGTTTGACCTTAGGTCACTGGAAAGATGTCGAGCGGATCG
CTCACAACCAGTCGGTAGATGTCAAGAAGAGACGTTGGGTTACCTTCTGCTCTGCAGAATGGCCAACCTT
TAACGTCGGATGGCCGCGAGACGGCACCTTTAACCGAGACCTCATCACCCAGGTTAAGATCAAGGTCTTT
TCACCTGGCCCGCATGGACACCCAGACCAGGTCCCCTACATCGTGACCTGGGAAGCCTTGGCTTTTGACC
CCCCTCCCTGGGTCAAGCCCTTTGTACACCCTAAGCCTCCGCCTCCTCTTCCTCCATCCGCCCCGTCTCT
CCCCCTTGAACCTCCTCGTTCGACCCCGCCTCGATCCTCCCTTTATCCAGCCCTCACTCCTTCTCTAGGC
GCCGGAATTAGATCTCTCGACTAGGGATAACAGGGTAATTGTTTGAATGAGGCTTCAGTACTTTACAGAA
TCGTTGCCTGCACATCTTGGAAACACTTGCTGGGATTACTTCGACTTCTTAACCCAACAGAAGGCTCGAG
AAGGTATATTGCTGTTGACAGTGAGCGCCAGAGTGAAGACTTAGATGAATAGTGAAGCCACAGATGTATT
CATCTAAGTCTTCACTCTGATGCCTACTGCCTCGGACTTCAAGGGGCTAGAATTCGAGCAATTATCTTGT
TTACTAAAACTGAATACCTTGCTATCTCTTTGATACATTTTTACAAAGCTGAATTAAAATGGTATAAATT
AAATCACTTTTTTCAATTGACGCGTGATCTAATTCTACCGGGTAGGGGAGGCGCTTTTCCCAAGGCAGTC
TGGAGCATGCGCTTTAGCAGCCCCGCTGGGCACTTGGCGCTACACAAGTGGCCTCTGGCCTCGCACACAT
TCCACATCCACCGGTAGGCGCCAACCGGCTCCGTTCTTTGGTGGCCCCTTCGCGCCACCTTCTACTCCTC
CCCTAGTCAGGAAGTTCCCCCCCGCCCCGCAGCTCGCGTCGTGCAGGACGTGACAAATGGAAGTAGCACG
TCTCACTAGTCTCGTGCAGATGGACAGCACCGCTGAGCAATGGAAGCGGGTAGGCCTTTGGGGCAGCGGC
CAATAGCAGCTTTGCTCCTTCGCTTTCTGGGCTCAGAGGCTGGGAAGGGGTGGGTCCGGGGGCGGGCTCA
GGGGCGGGCTCAGGGGCGGGGCGGGCGCCCGAAGGTCCTCCGGAGGCCCGGCATTCTGCACGCTTCAAAA
GCGCACGTCTGCCGCGCTGTTCTCCTCTTCCTCATCTCCGGGCCTTTCGACCTGCAGCCCAAGCTTACCA
TGACCGAGTACAAGCCCACGGTGCGCCTCGCCACCCGCGACGACGTCCCCAGGGCCGTACGCACCCTCGC
CGCCGCGTTCGCCGACTACCCCGCCACGCGCCACACCGTCGATCCGGACCGCCACATCGAGCGGGTCACC
GAGCTGCAAGAACTCTTCCTCACGCGCGTCGGGCTCGACATCGGCAAGGTGTGGGTCGCGGACGACGGCG
CCGCGGTGGCGGTCTGGACCACGCCGGAGAGCGTCGAAGCGGGGGCGGTGTTCGCCGAGATCGGCCCGCG
CATGGCCGAGTTGAGCGGTTCCCGGCTGGCCGCGCAGCAACAGATGGAAGGCCTCCTGGCGCCGCACCGG
CCCAAGGAGCCCGCGTGGTTCCTGGCCACCGTCGGCGTCTCGCCCGACCACCAGGGCAAGGGTCTGGGCA
GCGCCGTCGTGCTCCCCGGAGTGGAGGCGGCCGAGCGCGCCGGGGTGCCCGCCTTCCTGGAGACCTCCGC
GCCCCGCAACCTCCCCTTCTACGAGCGGCTCGGCTTCACCGTCACCGCCGACGTCGAGGTGCCCGAAGGA
CCGCGCACCTGGTGCATGACCCGCAAGCCCGGTGCCTGACGCCCGCCCCACGACCCGCAGCGCCCGACCG
AAAGGAGCGCACGACCCCATGCATCCAATTCCGCCCCCCCCCCCTAACGTTACTGGCCGAAGCCGCTTGG
AATAAGGCCGGTGTGCGTTTGTCTATATGTTATTTTCCACCATATTGCCGTCTTTTGGCAATGTGAGGGC
CCGGAAACCTGGCCCTGTCTTCTTGACGAGCATTCCTAGGGGTCTTTCCCCTCTCGCCAAAGGAATGCAA
GGTCTGTTGAATGTCGTGAAGGAAGCAGTTCCTCTGGAAGCTTCTTGAAGACAAACAACGTCTGTAGCGA
CCCTTTGCAGGCAGCGGAACCCCCCACCTGGCGACAGGTGCCTCTGCGGCCAAAAGCCACGTGTATAAGA
TACACCTGCAAAGGCGGCACAACCCCAGTGCCACGTTGTGAGTTGGATAGTTGTGGAAAGAGTCAAATGG
CTCTCCTCAAGCGTATTCAACAAGGGGCTGAAGGATGCCCAGAAGGTACCCCATTGTATGGGATCTGATC
TGGGGCCTCGGTGCACATGCTTTACATGTGTTTAGTCGAGGTTAAAAAAACGTCTAGGCCCCCCGAACCA
CGGGGACGTGGTTTTCCTTTGAAAAACACGATGATAATATGGCCACAACCATGGTGAGCAAGGGCGAGGA
GCTGTTCACCGGGGTGGTGCCCATCCTGGTCGAGCTGGACGGCGACGTAAACGGCCACAAGTTCAGCGTG
TCTGGCGAGGGCGAGGGCGATGCCACCTACGGCAAGCTGACCCTGAAGTTCATCTGCACCACCGGCAAGC
TGCCCGTGCCCTGGCCCACCCTCGTGACCACCCTGACCTACGGCGTGCAGTGCTTCAGCCGCTACCCCGA
CCACATGAAGCAGCACGACTTCTTCAAGTCCGCCATGCCCGAAGGCTACGTCCAGGAGCGCACCATCTTC
TTCAAGGACGACGGCAACTACAAGACCCGCGCCGAGGTGAAGTTCGAGGGCGACACCCTGGTGAACCGCA
TCGAGCTGAAGGGCATCGACTTCAAGGAGGACGGCAACATCCTGGGGCACAAGCTGGAGTACAACTACAA
CAGCCACAACGTCTATATCATGGCCGACAAGCAGAAGAACGGCATCAAGGCGAACTTCAAGATCCGCCAC
AACATCGAGGACGGCAGCGTGCAGCTCGCCGACCACTACCAGCAGAACACCCCCATCGGCGACGGCCCCG
TGCTGCTGCCCGACAACCACTACCTGAGCACCCAGTCCGCCCTGAGCAAAGACCCCAACGAGAAGCGCGA
TCACATGGTCCTGCTGGAGTTCGTGACCGCCGCCGGGATCACTCTCGGCATGGACGAGCTGTACAAGTAA
TGAATTAATTAAGAATTATCAAGCTTATCGATACCGTCGACCTGCAGCCAAGCTTATCGATAAAATAAAA
GATTTTATTTAGTCTCCAGAAAAAGGGGGGAATGAAAGACCCCACCTGTAGGTTTGGCAAGCTAGCTTAA
GTAACGCCATTTTGCAAGGCATGGAAAATACATAACTGAGAATAGAGAAGTTCAGATCAAGGTTAGGAAC
AGAGAGACAGCAGAATATGGGCCAAACAGGATATCTGTGGTAAGCAGTTCCTGCCCCGGCTCAGGGCCAA
GAACAGATGGTCCCCAGATGCGGTCCCGCCCTCAGCAGTTTCTAGAGAACCATCAGATGTTTCCAGGGTG
CCCCAAGGACCTGAAATGACCCTGTGCCTTATTTGAACTAACCAATCAGTTCGCTTCTCGCTTCTGTTCG
CGCGCTTCTGCTCCCCGAGCTCAATAAAAGAGCCCACAACCCCTCACTCGGCGCGCCAGTCCTCCGATAG
ACTGCGTCGCCCGGGTACCCGTGTATCCAATAAACCCTCTTGCAGTTGCATCCGACTTGTGGTCTCGCTG
TTCCTTGGGAGGGTCTCCTCTGAGTGATTGACTACCCGTCAGCGGGGGTCTTTCATGGGTAACAGTTTCT
TGAAGTTGGAGAACAACATTCTGAGGGTAGGAGTCGAATATTAAGTAATCCTGACTCAATTAGCCACTGT
TTTGAATCCACATACTCCAATACTCCTGAAATAGTTCATTATGGACAGCGCAGAAAGAGCTGGGGAGAAT
TGTGAAATTGTTATCCGCTCACAATTCCACACAACATACGAGCCGGAAGCATAAAGTGTAAAGCCTGGGG
TGCCTAATGAGTGAGCTAACTCACATTAATTGCGTTGCGCTCACTGCCCGCTTTCCAGTCGGGAAACCTG
TCGTGCCAGCTGCATTAATGAATCGGCCAACGCGCGGGGAGAGGCGGTTTGCGTATTGGGCGCTCTTCCG
CTTCCTCGCTCACTGACTCGCTGCGCTCGGTCGTTCGGCTGCGGCGAGCGGTATCAGCTCACTCAAAGGC
GGTAATACGGTTATCCACAGAATCAGGGGATAACGCAGGAAAGAACATGTGAGCAAAAGGCCAGCAAAAG
GCCAGGAACCGTAAAAAGGCCGCGTTGCTGGCGTTTTTCCATAGGCTCCGCCCCCCTGACGAGCATCACA
AAAATCGACGCTCAAGTCAGAGGTGGCGAAACCCGACAGGACTATAAAGATACCAGGCGTTTCCCCCTGG
AAGCTCCCTCGTGCGCTCTCCTGTTCCGACCCTGCCGCTTACCGGATACCTGTCCGCCTTTCTCCCTTCG
GGAAGCGTGGCGCTTTCTCATAGCTCACGCTGTAGGTATCTCAGTTCGGTGTAGGTCGTTCGCTCCAAGC
TGGGCTGTGTGCACGAACCCCCCGTTCAGCCCGACCGCTGCGCCTTATCCGGTAACTATCGTCTTGAGTC
CAACCCGGTAAGACACGACTTATCGCCACTGGCAGCAGCCACTGGTAACAGGATTAGCAGAGCGAGGTAT
GTAGGCGGTGCTACAGAGTTCTTGAAGTGGTGGCCTAACTACGGCTACACTAGAAGAACAGTATTTGGTA
TCTGCGCTCTGCTGAAGCCAGTTACCTTCGGAAAAAGAGTTGGTAGCTCTTGATCCGGCAAACAAACCAC
CGCTGGTAGCGGTGGTTTTTTTGTTTGCAAGCAGCAGATTACGCGCAGAAAAAAAGGATCTCAAGAAGAT
CCTTTGATCTTTTCTACGGGGTCTGACGCTCAGTGGAACGAAAACTCACGTTAAGGGATTTTGGTCATGA
GATTATCAAAAAGGATCTTCACCTAGATCCTTTTAAATTAAAAATGAAGTTTTAAATCAATCTAAAGTAT
ATATGAGTAAACTTGGTCTGACAGTTACCAATGCTTAATCAGTGAGGCACCTATCTCAGCGATCTGTCTA
TTTCGTTCATCCATAGTTGCCTGACTCCCCGTCGTGTAGATAACTACGATACGGGAGGGCTTACCATCTG
GCCCCAGTGCTGCAATGATACCGCGAGACCCACGCTCACCGGCTCCAGATTTATCAGCAATAAACCAGCC
AGCCGGAAGGGCCGAGCGCAGAAGTGGTCCTGCAACTTTATCCGCCTCCATCCAGTCTATTAATTGTTGC
CGGGAAGCTAGAGTAAGTAGTTCGCCAGTTAATAGTTTGCGCAACGTTGTTGCCATTGCTACAGGCATCG
TGGTGTCACGCTCGTCGTTTGGTATGGCTTCATTCAGCTCCGGTTCCCAACGATCAAGGCGAGTTACATG
ATCCCCCATGTTGTGCAAAAAAGCGGTTAGCTCCTTCGGTCCTCCGATCGTTGTCAGAAGTAAGTTGGCC
GCAGTGTTATCACTCATGGTTATGGCAGCACTGCATAATTCTCTTACTGTCATGCCATCCGTAAGATGCT
TTTCTGTGACTGGTGAGTACTCAACCAAGTCATTCTGAGAATAGTGTATGCGGCGACCGAGTTGCTCTTG
CCCGGCGTCAATACGGGATAATACCGCGCCACATAGCAGAACTTTAAAAGTGCTCATCATTGGAAAACGT
TCTTCGGGGCGAAAACTCTCAAGGATCTTACCGCTGTTGAGATCCAGTTCGATGTAACCCACTCGTGCAC
CCAACTGATCTTCAGCATCTTTTACTTTCACCAGCGTTTCTGGGTGAGCAAAAACAGGAAGGCAAAATGC
CGCAAAAAAGGGAATAAGGGCGACACGGAAATGTTGAATACTCATACTCTTCCTTTTTCAATATTATTGA
AGCATTTATCAGGGTTATTGTCTCATGAGCGGATACATATTTGAATGTATTTAGAAAAATAAACAAATAG
GGGTTCCGCGCACATTTCCCCGAAAAGTGCCACCTGACGTCTAAGAAACCATTATTATCATGACATTAAC
CTATAAAAATAGGCGTATCACGAGGCCCTTTCGTCTCGCGCGTTTCGGTGATGACGGTGAAAACCTCTGA
CACATGCAGCTCCCGGAGACGGTCACAGCTTGTCTGTAAGCGGATGCCGGGAGCAGACAAGCCCGTCAGG
GCGCGTCAGCGGGTGTTGGCGGGTGTCGGGGCTGGCTTAACTATGCGGCATCAGAGCAGATTGTACTGAG
AGTGCACCATATGCGGTGTGAAATACCGCACAGATGCGTAAGGAGAAAATACCGCATCAGGCGCCATTCG
CCATTCAGGCTGCGCAACTGTTGGGAAGGGCGATCGGTGCGGGCCTCTTCGCTATTACGCCAGCTGGCGA
AAGGGGGATGTGCTGCAAGGCGATTAAGTTGGGTAACGCCAGGGTTTTCCCAGTCACGACGTTGTAAAAC
GACGGCGCAAGGAATGGTGCATGCAAGGAGATGGCGCCCAACAGTCCCCCGGCCACGGGGCCTGCCACCA
TACCCACGCCGAAACAAGCGCTCATGAGCCCGAAGTGGCGAGCCCGATCTTCCCCATCGGTGATGTCGGC
GATATAGGCGCCAGCAACCGCACCTGTGGCGCCGGTGATGCCGGCCACGATGCGTCCGGCGTAGAGGCGA
TTAGTCCAATTTGTTAAAGACAGGATATCAGTGGTCCAGGCTCTAGTTTTGACTCAACAATATCACCAGC
TGAAGCCTATAGAGTACGAGCCATAGATAAAATAAAAGATTTTATTTAGTCTCCAGAAAAAGGGGGGAA
Features (pLannotate 1.2.2; 22 found; start..end, strand, type, name):
    579..920     +  misc_feature   MESV Ψ: packaging signal of murine embryonic stem cell virus
    987..1403    +  CDS            gag (truncated): truncated Moloney murine leukemia virus (MMLV) gag gene lacking the start codon
   1634..1760    +  ncRNA          3' miR-30a: sequence downstream of the 71-nt precursor of the human miR-30a microRNA (Zeng et al., 2002) miRNA
   1790..2289    +  promoter       PGK promoter: mouse phosphoglycerate kinase 1 promoter
   2310..2909    +  CDS            PuroR: puromycin N-acetyltransferase; pac from Streptomyces alboniger; confers resistance to puromycin
   3075..3537    +  misc_feature   IRES: internal ribosome entry site (IRES) of the encephalomyocarditis virus (EMCV)
   3551..4270    +  CDS            EGFP: the original enhanced GFP (Yang et al., 1996) mammalian codon-optimized
   4287..4313    +  misc_feature   MCS (fragment): pBluescript multiple cloning site
   4372..4886    +  LTR            3' LTR: 3' long terminal repeat from murine embryonic stem cell virus
   5048..5064    -  protein_bind   lac operator: The lac repressor binds to the lac operator to inhibit transcription in E. coli. This inhibition can be relieved by adding lactose or isopropyl-β-D-thiogalactopyranoside (IPTG). lac repressor encoded by lacI
   5072..5102    -  promoter       lac promoter: promoter for the E. coli lac operon
   5117..5138    -  protein_bind   CAP binding site: CAP binding activates transcription in the presence of cAMP. E. coli catabolite activator protein
   5151..5243    -  CDS            lacI (fragment): lac repressor; lacI; The lac repressor binds to the lac operator to inhibit transcription in E. coli. This inhibition can be relieved by adding lactose or isopropyl-β-D-thiogalactopyranoside (IPTG).
   5426..6014    -  rep_origin     ori: high-copy-number ColE1/pMB1/pBR322/pUC origin of replication
   6185..7045    -  CDS            AmpR: β-lactamase; bla; confers resistance to ampicillin, carbenicillin, and related antibiotics
   7046..7150    -  promoter       AmpR promoter: bla
   7245..7280    +  CDS            rop (fragment): Rop protein, which maintains plasmids at low copy number; rop
   7382..7481    +  misc_feature   bom (fragment): basis of mobility region from pBR322
   7487..7636    -  CDS            lacZα (fragment): LacZα fragment of β-galactosidase; lacZ fragment
   7636..7837    -  CDS            TcR (fragment): tetracycline efflux protein; tet; confers resistance to tetracycline
   7838..7936    +  CDS            env (fragment): murine leukemia virus gPr80 envelope polyprotein precursor; env; proteolytically cleaved into gp70SU and p15TM subunits
   7978..515     +  LTR            5' LTR (across the origin): 5' long terminal repeat from murine embryonic stem cell virus
