[The description below was written by a language model from this plasmid's Addgene catalogue record and pLannotate feature annotations shown in this document.]
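Description:
LEP-shTAF4.3818 is a 7,979-bp MSCV-based gammaretroviral RNAi vector that delivers an shRNA against mouse TAF4, a subunit of the TFIID general transcription factor complex, together with puromycin resistance and a GFP marker. The backbone, LEP, is described as MSCV-LTR-mirE-shRNA-PGK-puro-IRES-GFP. The proviral region is bounded by 5′ and 3′ long terminal repeats from murine embryonic stem cell virus. It also carries the MESV Ψ packaging signal and a truncated, start-codon-less MMLV gag segment, which together promote encapsidation of the genomic RNA when viral proteins are supplied in trans by a packaging cell line. In bacteria the plasmid replicates from a high-copy ColE1/pUC-type origin and is selected with ampicillin through β-lactamase. The annotated lac, rop, bom, TcR and env fragments are leftover backbone sequence.

The shRNA is embedded in a miR-30-derived (mirE) microRNA scaffold, cloned between XhoI and EcoRI sites and transcribed from the 5′ LTR. The feature table annotates only the 3′ miR-30a flanking sequence, not the hairpin or the 5′ flank. This Pol II-driven primary transcript is processed by the endogenous microRNA pathway to produce the mature guide strand. Downstream, the mouse PGK promoter drives a bicistronic cassette in which puromycin N-acetyltransferase is followed by an EMCV IRES and EGFP. Transduced cells can therefore be selected with the drug, and also tracked or sorted by fluorescence, for example in competition-style assays. The associated publication concerns perturbation of TFIID and SAGA in relation to MYB and acute myeloid leukemia, which is consistent with using the vector for stable TAF4 knockdown in mouse cells.
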