Addgene plasmid #105564: LEP-shTAF4.3818
Purpose: retrovirally express TAF4 shRNA with puro resistance and GFP marker
Depositing lab: Christopher Vakoc. Depositing organization: Cold Spring Harbor Laboratory. Publication: A TFIID-SAGA Perturbation that Targets MYB and Suppresses Acute Myeloid Leukemia. Xu Y, Milazzo JP, Somerville TDD, Tarumoto Y, Huang YH, Ostrander EL, Wilkinson JE, Challen GA, Vakoc CR. Cancer Cell. 2018 Jan 8;33(1):13-28.e8. doi: 10.1016/j.ccell.2017.12.002. PubMed 29316427.
Backbone
  Vector backbone: LEP (MSCV-LTR-mirE-shRNA-PGK-puro-IRES-GFP)
  Vector type: Mammalian Expression, Retroviral, RNAi
  Selectable markers: Puromycin
Growth in bacteria
  Bacterial resistance: Ampicillin, 100 μg/mL
  Growth temperature: 37°C
  Growth strain: NEB Stable
  Copy number: Unknown
Gene/Insert
  Gene/Insert name: TAF4 shRNA
  gRNA/shRNA sequence: TGCTGTTGACAGTGAGCGCCAGAGTGAAGACTTAGATGAATAGTGAAGCCACAGATGTATTCATCTAAGTCTTCACTCTGATGCCTACTGCCTCGGA
  Species: M. musculus (mouse)
  Promoter: MSCV-LTR
  Cloning method: Restriction Enzyme; 5′ cloning site XhoI (unknown if destroyed); 3′ cloning site EcoRI (unknown if destroyed)
  Sequencing primers: 5′ TGT TTG AAT GAG GCT TCA GTA C
Terms and licenses: Academic/Nonprofit Terms; Industry Terms: Not Available to Industry
How to cite: LEP-shTAF4.3818 was a gift from Christopher Vakoc (Addgene plasmid # 105564 ; http://n2t.net/addgene:105564 ; RRID:Addgene_105564)
