>Addgene plasmid #105564 | LEP-shTAF4.3818 | addgene partial sequence | sequence record 204152 | Addgene Partial NGS Result
CCCGAAGGTCCTCCGGAGGCCCGGCATTCTGCACGCTTCAAAAGCGCACGTCTGCCGCGCTGTTCTCCTC
TTCCTCATCTCCGGGCCTTTCGACCTGCAGCCCAAGCTTACCATGACCGAGTACAAGCCCACGGTGCGCC
TCGCCACCCGCGACGACGTCCCCAGGGCCGTACGCACCCTCGCCGCCGCGTTCGCCGACTACCCCGCCAC
GCGCCACACCGTCGATCCGGACCGCCACATCGAGCGGGTCACCGAGCTGCAAGAACTCTTCCTCACGCGC
GTCGGGCTCGACATCGGCAAGGTGTGGGTCGCGGACGACGGCGCCGCGGTGGCGGTCTGGACCACGCCGG
AGAGCGTCGAAGCGGGGGCGGTGTTCGCCGAGATCGGCCCGCGCATGGCCGAGTTGAGCGGTTCCCGGCT
GGCCGCGCAGCAACAGATGGAAGGCCTCCTGGCGCCGCACCGGCCCAAGGAGCCCGCGTGGTTCCTGGCC
ACCGTCGGCGTCTCGCCCGACCACCAGGGCAAGGGTCTGGGCAGCGCCGTCGTGCTCCCCGGAGTGGAGG
CGGCCGAGCGCGCCGGGGTGCCCGCCTTCCTGGAGACCTCCGCGCCCCGCAACCTCCCCTTCTACGAGCG
GCTCGGCTTCACCGTCACCGCCGACGTCGAGGTGCCCGAAGGACCGCGCACCTGGTGCATGACCCGCAAG
CCCGGTGCCTGACGCCCGCCCCACGACCCGCAGCGCCCGACCGAAAGGAGCGCACGACCCCATGCATCCA
ATTCCGCCCCCCCCCCCTAACGTTACTGGCCGAAGCCGCTTGGAATAAGGCCGGTGTGCGTTTGTCTATA
TGTTATTTTCCACCATATTGCCGTCTTTTGGCAATGTGAGGGCCCGGAAACCTGGCCCTGTCTTCTTGAC
GAGCATTCCTAGGGGTCTTTCCCCTCTCGCCAAAGGAATGCAAGGTCTGTTGAATGTCGTGAAGGAAGCA
GTTCCTCTGGAAGCTTCTTGAAGACAAACAACGTCTGTAGCGACCCTTTGCAGGCAGCGGAACCCCCCAC
CTGGCGACAGGTGCCTCTGCGGCCAAAAGCCACGTGTATAAGATACACCTGCAAAGGCGGCACAACCCCA
GTGCCACGTTGTGAGTTGGATAGTTGTGGAAAGAGTCAAATGGCTCTCCTCAAGCGTATTCAACAAGGGG
CTGAAGGATGCCCAGAAGGTACCCCATTGTATGGGATCTGATCTGGGGCCTCGGTGCACATGCTTTACAT
GTGTTTAGTCGAGGTTAAAAAAACGTCTAGGCCCCCCGAACCACGGGGACGTGGTTTTCCTTTGAAAAAC
ACGATGATAATATGGCCACAACCATGGTGAGCAAGGGCGAGGAGCTGTTCACCGGGGTGGTGCCCATCCT
GGTCGAGCTGGACGGCGACGTAAACGGCCACAAGTTCAGCGTGTCTGGCGAGGGCGAGGGCGATGCCACC
TACGGCAAGCTGACCCTGAAGTTCATCTGCACCACCGGCAAGCTGCCCGTGCCCTGGCCCACCCTCGTGA
CCACCCTGACCTACGGCGTGCAGTGCTTCAGCCGCTACCCCGACCACATGAAGCAGCACGACTTCTTCAA
GTCCGCCATGCCCGAAGGCTACGTCCAGGAGCGCACCATCTTCTTCAAGGACGACGGCAACTACAAGACC
CGCGCCGAGGTGAAGTTCGAGGGCGACACCCTGGTGAACCGCATCGAGCTGAAGGGCATCGACTTCAAGG
AGGACGGCAACATCCTGGGGCACAAGCTGGAGTACAACTACAACAGCCACAACGTCTATATCATGGCCGA
CAAGCAGAAGAACGGCATCAAGGCGAACTTCAAGATCCGCCACAACATCGAGGACGGCAGCGTGCAGCTC
GCCGACCACTACCAGCAGAACACCCCCATCGGCGACGGCCCCGTGCTGCTGCCCGACAACCACTACCTGA
GCACCCAGTCCGCCCTGAGCAAAGACCCCAACGAGAAGCGCGATCACATGGTCCTGCTGGAGTTCGTGAC
CGCCGCCGGGATCACTCTCGGCATGGACGAGCTGTACAAGTAATGAATTAATTAAGAATTATCAAGCTTA
TCGATACCGTCGACCTGCAGCCAAGCTTATCGATAAAATAAAAGATTTTATTTAGTCTCCAGAAAAAGGG
GGGAATGAAAGACCCCACCTGTAGGTTTGGCAAGCTAGCTTAAGTAACGCCATTTTGCAAGGCATGGAAA
ATACATAACTGAGAATAGAGAAGTTCAGATCAAGGTTAGGAACAGAGAGACAGCAGAATATGGGCCAAAC
AGGATATCTGTGGTAAGCAGTTCCTGCCCCGGCTCAGGGCCAAGAACAGATGGTCCCCAGATGCGGTCCC
GCCCTCAGCAGTTTCTAGAGAACCATCAGATGTTTCCAGGGTGCCCCAAGGACCTGAAATGACCCTGTGC
CTTATTTGAACTAACCAATCAGTTCGCTTCTCGCTTCTGTTCGCGCGCTTCTGCTCCCCGAGCTCAATAA
AAGAGCCCACAACCCCTCACTCGGCGCGCCAGTCCTCCGATAGACTGCGTCGCCCGGGTACCCGTGTATC
CAATAAACCCTCTTGCAGTTGCATCCGACTTGTGGTCTCGCTGTTCCTTGGGAGGGTCTCCTCTGAGTGA
TTGACTACCCGTCAGCGGGGGTCTTTCATGGGTAACAGTTTCTTGAAGTTGGAGAACAACATTCTGAGGG
TAGGAGTCGAATATTAAGTAATCCTGACTCAATTAGCCACTGTTTTGAATCCACATACTCCAATACTCCT
GAAATAGTTCATTATGGACAGCGCAGAAAGAGCTGGGGAGAATTGTGAAATTGTTATCCGCTCACAATTC
CACACAACATACGAGCCGGAAGCATAAAGTGTAAAGCCTGGGGTGCCTAATGAGTGAGCTAACTCACATT
AATTGCGTTGCGCTCACTGCCCGCTTTCCAGTCGGGAAACCTGTCGTGCCAGCTGCATTAATGAATCGGC
CAACGCGCGGGGAGAGGCGGTTTGCGTATTGGGCGCTCTTCCGCTTCCTCGCTCACTGACTCGCTGCGCT
CGGTCGTTCGGCTGCGGCGAGCGGTATCAGCTCACTCAAAGGCGGTAATACGGTTATCCACAGAATCAGG
GGATAACGCAGGAAAGAACATGTGAGCAAAAGGCCAGCAAAAGGCCAGGAACCGTAAAAAGGCCGCGTTG
CTGGCGTTTTTCCATAGGCTCCGCCCCCCTGACGAGCATCACAAAAATCGACGCTCAAGTCAGAGGTGGC
GAAACCCGACAGGACTATAAAGATACCAGGCGTTTCCCCCTGGAAGCTCCCTCGTGCGCTCTCCTGTTCC
GACCCTGCCGCTTACCGGATACCTGTCCGCCTTTCTCCCTTCGGGAAGCGTGGCGCTTTCTCATAGCTCA
CGCTGTAGGTATCTCAGTTCGGTGTAGGTCGTTCGCTCCAAGCTGGGCTGTGTGCACGAACCCCCCGTTC
AGCCCGACCGCTGCGCCTTATCCGGTAACTATCGTCTTGAGTCCAACCCGGTAAGACACGACTTATCGCC
ACTGGCAGCAGCCACTGGTAACAGGATTAGCAGAGCGAGGTATGTAGGCGGTGCTACAGAGTTCTTGAAG
TGGTGGCCTAACTACGGCTACACTAGAAGAACAGTATTTGGTATCTGCGCTCTGCTGAAGCCAGTTACCT
TCGGAAAAAGAGTTGGTAGCTCTTGATCCGGCAAACAAACCACCGCTGGTAGCGGTGGTTTTTTTGTTTG
CAAGCAGCAGATTACGCGCAGAAAAAAAGGATCTCAAGAAGATCCTTTGATCTTTTCTACGGGGTCTGAC
GCTCAGTGGAACGAAAACTCACGTTAAGGGATTTTGGTCATGAGATTATCAAAAAGGATCTTCACCTAGA
TCCTTTTAAATTAAAAATGAAGTTTTAAATCAATCTAAAGTATATATGAGTAAACTTGGTCTGACAGTTA
CCAATGCTTAATCAGTGAGGCACCTATCTCAGCGATCTGTCTATTTCGTTCATCCATAGTTGCCTGACTC
CCCGTCGTGTAGATAACTACGATACGGGAGGGCTTACCATCTGGCCCCAGTGCTGCAATGATACCGCGAG
ACCCACGCTCACCGGCTCCAGATTTATCAGCAATAAACCAGCCAGCCGGAAGGGCCGAGCGCAGAAGTGG
TCCTGCAACTTTATCCGCCTCCATCCAGTCTATTAATTGTTGCCGGGAAGCTAGAGTAAGTAGTTCGCCA
GTTAATAGTTTGCGCAACGTTGTTGCCATTGCTACAGGCATCGTGGTGTCACGCTCGTCGTTTGGTATGG
CTTCATTCAGCTCCGGTTCCCAACGATCAAGGCGAGTTACATGATCCCCCATGTTGTGCAAAAAAGCGGT
TAGCTCCTTCGGTCCTCCGATCGTTGTCAGAAGTAAGTTGGCCGCAGTGTTATCACTCATGGTTATGGCA
GCACTGCATAATTCTCTTACTGTCATGCCATCCGTAAGATGCTTTTCTGTGACTGGTGAGTACTCAACCA
AGTCATTCTGAGAATAGTGTATGCGGCGACCGAGTTGCTCTTGCCCGGCGTCAATACGGGATAATACCGC
GCCACATAGCAGAACTTTAAAAGTGCTCATCATTGGAAAACGTTCTTCGGGGCGAAAACTCTCAAGGATC
TTACCGCTGTTGAGATCCAGTTCGATGTAACCCACTCGTGCACCCAACTGATCTTCAGCATCTTTTACTT
TCACCAGCGTTTCTGGGTGAGCAAAAACAGGAAGGCAAAATGCCGCAAAAAAGGGAATAAGGGCGACACG
GAAATGTTGAATACTCATACTCTTCCTTTTTCAATATTATTGAAGCATTTATCAGGGTTATTGTCTCATG
AGCGGATACATATTTGAATGTATTTAGAAAAATAAACAAATAGGGGTTCCGCGCACATTTCCCCGAAAAG
TGCCACCTGACGTCTAAGAAACCATTATTATCATGACATTAACCTATAAAAATAGGCGTATCACGAGGCC
CTTTCGTCTCGCGCGTTTCGGTGATGACGGTGAAAACCTCTGACACATGCAGCTCCCGGAGACGGTCACA
GCTTGTCTGTAAGCGGATGCCGGGAGCAGACAAGCCCGTCAGGGCGCGTCAGCGGGTGTTGGCGGGTGTC
GGGGCTGGCTTAACTATGCGGCATCAGAGCAGATTGTACTGAGAGTGCACCATATGCGGTGTGAAATACC
GCACAGATGCGTAAGGAGAAAATACCGCATCAGGCGCCATTCGCCATTCAGGCTGCGCAACTGTTGGGAA
GGGCGATCGGTGCGGGCCTCTTCGCTATTACGCCAGCTGGCGAAAGGGGGATGTGCTGCAAGGCGATTAA
GTTGGGTAACGCCAGGGTTTTCCCAGTCACGACGTTGTAAAACGACGGCGCAAGGAATGGTGCATGCAAG
GAGATGGCGCCCAACAGTCCCCCGGCCACGGGGCCTGCCACCATACCCACGCCGAAACAAGCGCTCATGA
GCCCGAAGTGGCGAGCCCGATCTTCCCCATCGGTGATGTCGGCGATATAGGCGCCAGCAACCGCACCTGT
GGCGCCGGTGATGCCGGCCACGATGCGTCCGGCGTAGAGGCGATTAGTCCAATTTGTTAAAGACAGGATA
TCAGTGGTCCAGGCTCTAGTTTTGACTCAACAATATCACCAGCTGAAGCCTATAGAGTACGAGCCATAGA
TAAAATAAAAGATTTTATTTAGTCTCCAGAAAAAGGGGGGAATGAAAGACCCCACCTGTAGGTTTGGCAA
GCTAGCTTAAGTAACGCCATTTTGCAAGGCATGGAAAATACATAACTGAGAATAGAGAAGTTCAGATCAA
GGTTAGGAACAGAGAGACAGCAGAATATGGGCCAAACAGGATATCTGTGGTAAGCAGTTCCTGCCCCGGC
TCAGGGCCAAGAACAGATGGTCCCCAGATGCGGTCCCGCCCTCAGCAGTTTCTAGAGAACCATCAGATGT
TTCCAGGGTGCCCCAAGGACCTGAAATGACCCTGTGCCTTATTTGAACTAACCAATCAGTTCGCTTCTCG
CTTCTGTTCGCGCGCTTCTGCTCCCCGAGCTCAATAAAAGAGCCCACAACCCCTCACTCGGCGCGCCAGT
CCTCCGATAGACTGCGTCGCCCGGGTACCCGTATTCCCAATAAAGCCTCTTGCTGTTTGCATCCGAATCG
TGGACTCGCTGATCCTTGGGAGGGTCTCCTCAGATTGATTGACTGCCCACCTCGGGGGTCTTTCATTTGG
AGGTTCCACCGAGATTTGGAGACCCCTGCCCAGGGACCACCGACCCCCCCGCCGGGAGGTAAGCTGGCCA
GCGGTCGTTTCGTGTCTGTCTCTGTCTTTGTGCGTGTTTGTGCCGGCATCTAATGTTTGCGCCTGCGTCT
GTACTAGTTAGCTAACTAGCTCTGTATCTGGCGGACCCGTGGTGGAACTGACGAGTTCTGAACACCCGGC
CGCAACCCTGGGAGACGTCCCAGGGACTTTGGGGGCCGTTTTTGTGGCCCGACCTGAGGAAGGGAGTCGA
TGTGGAATCCGACCCCGTCAGGATATGTGGTTCTGGTAGGAGACGAGAACCTAAAACAGTTCCCGCCTCC
GTCTGAATTTTTGCTTTCGGTTTGGAACCGAAGCCGCGCGTCTTGTCTGCTGCAGCGCTGCAGCATCGTT
CTGTGTTGTCTCTGTCTGACTGTGTTTCTGTATTTGTCTGAAAATTAGGGCCAGACTGTTACCACTCCCT
TAAGTTTGACCTTAGGTCACTGGAAAGATGTCGAGCGGATCGCTCACAACCAGTCGGTAGATGTCAAGAA
GAGACGTTGGGTTACCTTCTGCTCTGCAGAATGGCCAACCTTTAACGTCGGATGGCCGCGAGACGGCACC
TTTAACCGAGACCTCATCACCCAGGTTAAGATCAAGGTCTTTTCACCTGGCCCGCATGGACACCCAGACC
AGGTCCCCTACATCGTGACCTGGGAAGCCTTGGCTTTTGACCCCCCTCCCTGGGTCAAGCCCTTTGTACA
CCCTAAGCCTCCGCCTCCTCTTCCTCCATCCGCCCCGTCTCTCCCCCTTGAACCTCCTCGTTCGACCCCG
CCTCGATCCTCCCTTTATCCAGCCCTCACTCCTTCTCTAGGCGCCGGAATTAGATCTCTCGACTAGGGAT
AACAGGGTAATTGTTTGAATGAGGCTTCAGTACTTTACAGAATCGTTGCCTGCACATCTTGGAAACACTT
GCTGGGATTACTTCGACTTCTTAACCCAACAGAAGGCTCGAGAAGGTATATTGCTGTTGACAGTGAGCGC
CAGAGTGAAGACTTAGATGAATAGTGAAGCCACAGATGTATTCATCTAAGTCTTCACTCTGATGCCTACT
GCCTCGGACTTCAAGGGGCTAGAATTCGAGCAATTATCTTGTTTACTAAAACTGAATACCTTGCTATCTC
TTTGATACATTTTTACAAAGCTGAATTAAAATGGTATAAATTAAATCACTTTTTTCAATTGACGCGTGAT
CTAATTCTACCGGGTAGGGGAGGCGCTTTTCCCAAGGCAGTCTGGAGCATGCGCTTTAGCAGCCCCGCTG
GGCACTTGGCGCTACACAAGTGGCCTCTGGCCTCGCACACATTCCACATCCACCGGTAGGCGCCAACCGG
CTCCGTTCTTTGGTGGCCCCTTCGCGCCACCTTCTACTCCTCCCCTAGTCAGGAAGTTCCCCCCCGCCCC
GCAGCTCGCGTCGTGCAGGACGTGACAAATGGAAGTAGCACGTCTCACTAGTCTCGTGCAGATGGACAGC
ACCGCTGAGCAATGGAAGCGGGTAGGCCTTTGGGGCAGCGGCCAATAGCAGCTTTGCTCCTTCGCTTTCT
GGGCTCAGAGGCTGGGAAGGGGTGGGTCCGGGGGCGGGCTCAGG
